Addgene plasmid #113157: pOTTC1388 - pAAV MANF gRNA A+B EF1a EGFP
Purpose: An AAV vector that expresses guide RNAs targeting rat MANF and expresses EGFP reporter
Depositing lab: Brandon Harvey. Depositing organization: National Institute on Drug Abuse (NIDA). Publication: Neuron-Specific Genome Modification in the Adult Rat Brain Using CRISPR-Cas9 Transgenic Rats. Back S, Necarsulmer J, Whitaker LR, Coke LM, Koivula P, Heathward EJ, Fortuno LV, Zhang Y, Yeh CG, Baldwin HA, Spencer MD, Mejias-Aponte CA, Pickel J, Hoffman AF, Spivak CE, Lupica CR, Underhill SM, Amara SG, Domanskyi A, Anttila JE, Airavaara M, Hope BT, Hamra FK, Richie CT, Harvey BK. Neuron. 2019 Feb 8. pii: S0896-6273(19)30062-5. doi: 10.1016/j.neuron.2019.01.035. PubMed 30792150.
Backbone
  Vector backbone: pOTTC407
  Backbone manufacturer: NIDA OTTC
  Backbone size w/o insert (bp): 6000
  Total vector size (bp): 6981
  Vector type: Mammalian Expression, AAV, CRISPR
Growth in bacteria
  Bacterial resistance: Ampicillin, 100 μg/mL
  Growth temperature: 30°C
  Growth strain: NEB Stable
  Copy number: Low Copy
Gene/Insert
  Gene/Insert name: Two gRNAs for rat MANF
  gRNA/shRNA sequence: AGAACTTATAAAGTTCTGCC and CATCCCTGTCTTTGAGGTCC
  Species: R. norvegicus (rat)
  Promoter: mU6 and hU6
  Cloning method: Ligation Independent Cloning
  Sequencing primers: 5′ CCTCGCACAGACTTGTGGGA; 3′ AAATGGACTATCATATGCTTACCGTAACTTGAAAG
Terms and licenses: Academic/Nonprofit Terms; Industry Terms: Not Available to Industry
How to cite: pOTTC1388 - pAAV MANF gRNA A+B EF1a EGFP was a gift from Brandon Harvey (Addgene plasmid # 113157 ; http://n2t.net/addgene:113157 ; RRID:Addgene_113157)
