[The description below was written by a language model from this plasmid's Addgene catalogue record, the feature table of its GenBank file and pLannotate feature annotations shown in this document.]
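Description:
pOTTC1388 - pAAV MANF gRNA A+B EF1a EGFP is an adeno-associated virus transfer plasmid of about 7 kb, built on the pOTTC407 backbone, that delivers two CRISPR guide RNAs against rat MANF together with a fluorescent reporter. In bacteria it is maintained through a ColE1-type origin and selected with ampicillin via the bla-driven AmpR gene. An f1/M13 phage origin is also present in the backbone. The catalogue lists it as low copy and propagated in a recombination-deficient stable strain, which is common practice for plasmids carrying repeat-rich AAV inverted terminal repeats.

Everything between the two AAV2 ITRs is the packageable genome. At its centre, the human EF-1α promoter drives EGFP, followed by a WPRE to boost transcript stability and expression and a human growth hormone polyadenylation signal. Flanking this reporter cassette are two RNA polymerase III guide units. Near the left ITR, a mouse U6 promoter on the reverse strand drives guide A. Near the right ITR, a human U6 promoter on the forward strand drives guide B. Each guide is fused to the Streptococcus pyogenes Cas9 chimeric gRNA scaffold. Using two different U6 promoters in opposite orientations limits direct repeats within the vector.

No Cas9 is encoded, so the nuclease must be supplied separately. The associated publication describes neuron-specific genome modification in adult rat brain using Cas9 transgenic rats, with EGFP marking transduced cells. The sequencing-derived record is 11 nt shorter than the deposited map and detects the left ITR only as fragments, while all other features agree between the two annotations.
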