LOCUS       pOTTC1388___pAAV 6981 bp ds-DNA circular 01-AUG-2016
COMMENT     pOTTC1388 was created by Jenni Anttila at OTTC/NIDA (JEA041_C2).
COMMENT     Backbone was pOTTC407 digested with MluI and PmlI. Insert 1 was
            amplified from pOTTC1361. Insert 2 was amplified from pOTTC1360.
COMMENT     ApEinfo:methylated:1
FEATURES             Location/Qualifiers
     rep_origin      6256..6938
                     /label=ColE1 origin
                     /ApEinfo_fwdcolor=gray50
                     /ApEinfo_revcolor=gray50
                     /ApEinfo_graphicformat=arrow_data {{0 1 2 0 0 -1} {} 0}
     width           5
     offset          0
     rep_origin      4476..4782
                     /label=f1 origin
                     /ApEinfo_fwdcolor=gray50
                     /ApEinfo_revcolor=gray50
                     /ApEinfo_graphicformat=arrow_data {{0 1 2 0 0 -1} {} 0}
     width           5
     offset          0
     rep_origin      4459..4914
                     /label=M13 origin
                     /ApEinfo_fwdcolor=gray50
                     /ApEinfo_revcolor=gray50
                     /ApEinfo_graphicformat=arrow_data {{0 1 2 0 0 -1} {} 0}
     width           5
     offset          0
     promoter        5202..5300
                     /label=Bla promoter (prokaryotic)
                     /ApEinfo_fwdcolor=#804000
                     /ApEinfo_revcolor=#808040
                     /ApEinfo_graphicformat=arrow_data {{0 1 2 0 0 -1} {} 0}
     width           5
     offset          0
     LTR             1..141
                     /label=ITR (AAV)
                     /ApEinfo_fwdcolor=#804000
                     /ApEinfo_revcolor=#ff8000
                     /ApEinfo_graphicformat=arrow_data {{0 1 2 0 0 -1} {} 0}
     width           5
     offset          0
     LTR             complement(4244..4384)
                     /label=ITR (AAV)(1)
                     /ApEinfo_label=ITR (AAV)
                     /ApEinfo_fwdcolor=#804000
                     /ApEinfo_revcolor=#ff8000
                     /ApEinfo_graphicformat=arrow_data {{0 1 2 0 0 -1} {} 0}
     width           5
     offset          0
     CDS             5301..6158
                     /label=AmpR
                     /ApEinfo_fwdcolor=#0080c0
                     /ApEinfo_revcolor=#ff80c0
                     /ApEinfo_graphicformat=arrow_data {{0 1 2 0 0 -1} {} 0}
     width           5
     offset          0
     promoter        647..1910
                     /label=EF-1a promoter
                     /ApEinfo_fwdcolor=#408080
                     /ApEinfo_revcolor=#808040
                     /ApEinfo_graphicformat=arrow_data {{0 1 2 0 0 -1} {} 0}
     width           5
     offset          0
     polyA_signal    3308..3788
                     /label=hGH polyA
                     /ApEinfo_fwdcolor=#8080ff
                     /ApEinfo_revcolor=#004080
                     /ApEinfo_graphicformat=arrow_data {{0 1 2 0 0 -1} {} 0}
     width           5
     offset          0
     misc_RNA        2679..3287
                     /label=WPRE
                     /ApEinfo_fwdcolor=#800080
                     /ApEinfo_revcolor=#8080c0
                     /ApEinfo_graphicformat=arrow_data {{0 1 2 0 0 -1} {} 0}
     width           5
     offset          0
     CDS             1936..2655
                     /label=eGFP
                     /ApEinfo_fwdcolor=#0080c0
                     /ApEinfo_revcolor=#0080c0
                     /ApEinfo_graphicformat=arrow_data {{0 1 2 0 0 -1} {} 0}
     width           5
     offset          0
     promoter        3851..4116
                     /label=hU6 promoter
                     /ApEinfo_fwdcolor=#804000
                     /ApEinfo_revcolor=#808040
                     /ApEinfo_graphicformat=arrow_data {{0 1 2 0 0 -1} {} 0}
     width           5
     offset          0
     promoter        complement(291..605)
                     /label=mU6 promoter
                     /ApEinfo_fwdcolor=#804000
                     /ApEinfo_revcolor=#808040
                     /ApEinfo_graphicformat=arrow_data {{0 1 2 0 0 -1} {} 0}
     width           5
     offset          0
     misc_RNA        4142..4213
                     /label=Constant region for chimeric gRNA
                     /ApEinfo_fwdcolor=#800080
                     /ApEinfo_revcolor=#8080c0
                     /ApEinfo_graphicformat=arrow_data {{0 1 2 0 0 -1} {} 0}
     width           5
     offset          0
     misc_RNA        complement(194..265)
                     /label=Constant region for chimeric gRNA(1)
                     /ApEinfo_label=Constant region for chimeric gRNA
                     /ApEinfo_fwdcolor=#800080
                     /ApEinfo_revcolor=#8080c0
                     /ApEinfo_graphicformat=arrow_data {{0 1 2 0 0 -1} {} 0}
     width           5
     offset          0
     primer_bind     complement(270..289)
                     /label=rMANF_A
                     /ApEinfo_fwdcolor=#ff8040
                     /ApEinfo_revcolor=green
                     /ApEinfo_graphicformat=arrow_data {{0 1 2 0 0 -1} {} 0}
     width           5
     offset          0
     primer_bind     4118..4137
                     /label=rMANF_B
                     /ApEinfo_fwdcolor=#ff8040
                     /ApEinfo_revcolor=green
                     /ApEinfo_graphicformat=arrow_data {{0 1 2 0 0 -1} {} 0}
     width           5
     offset          0
ORIGIN
        1 cctgcaggca gctgcgcgct cgctcgctca ctgaggccgc ccgggcaaag cccgggcgtc
       61 gggcgacctt tggtcgcccg gcctcagtga gcgagcgagc gcgcagagag ggagtggcca
      121 actccatcac taggggttcc tgcggccgca cgcgtaagct ggagctccac cgcGGCGTCT
      181 CAGTACAAAA AAAGCACCGA CTCGGTGCCA CTTTTTCAAG TTGATAACGG ACTAGCCTTA
      241 TTTTAACTTG CTATTTCTAG CTCTAAAACG GCAGAACTTT ATAAGTTCTc aaacaaGGCT
      301 TTTCTCCAAG GGATATTTAT AGTCTCAAAA CACACAATTA CTTTACAGTT AGGGTGAGTT
      361 TCCTTTTGTG CTGTTTTTTA AAATAATAAT TTAGTATTTG TATCTCTTAT AGAAATCCAA
      421 GCCTATCATG TAAAATGTAG CTAGTATTAA AAAGAACAGA TTATCTGTCT TTTATCGCAC
      481 ATTAAGCCTC TATAGTTACT AGGAAATATT ATATGCAAAT TAACCGGGGC AGGGGAGTAG
      541 CCGAGCTTCT CCCACAAGTC TGTGCGAGGG GGCCGGCGCG GGCCTAGAGA TGGCGGCGTC
      601 GGATCTATCT GAGACGGgta cccaattcgc cctatagtga gcgcgtaagc tttgcaaaga
      661 tggataaagt tttaaacaga gaggaatctt tgcagctaat ggaccttcta ggtcttgaaa
      721 ggagtgggaa ttggctccgg tgcccgtcag tgggcagagc gcacatcgcc cacagtcccc
      781 gagaagttgg ggggaggggt cggcaattga accggtgcct agagaaggtg gcgcggggta
      841 aactgggaaa gtgatgtcgt gtactggctc cgcctttttc ccgagggtgg gggagaaccg
      901 tatataagtg cagtagtcgc cgtgaacgtt ctttttcgca acgggtttgc cgccagaaca
      961 caggtaagtg ccgtgtgtgg ttcccgcggg cctggcctct ttacgggtta tggcccttgc
     1021 gtgccttgaa ttacttccac tggctgcagt acgtgattct tgatcccgag cttcgggttg
     1081 gaagtgggtg ggagagttcg aggccttgcg cttaaggagc cccttcgcct cgtgcttgag
     1141 ttgaggcctg gcctgggcgc tggggccgcc gcgtgcgaat ctggtggcac cttcgcgcct
     1201 gtctcgctgc tttcgataag tctctagcca tttaaaattt ttgatgacct gctgcgacgc
     1261 tttttttctg gcaagatagt cttgtaaatg cgggccaaga tctgcacact ggtatttcgg
     1321 tttttggggc cgcgggcggc gacggggccc gtgcgtccca gcgcacatgt tcggcgaggc
     1381 ggggcctgcg agcgcggcca ccgagaatcg gacgggggta gtctcaagct ggccggcctg
     1441 ctctggtgcc tggcctcgcg ccgccgtgta tcgccccgcc ctgggcggca aggctggccc
     1501 ggtcggcacc agttgcgtga gcggaaagat ggccgcttcc cggccctgct gcagggagct
     1561 caaaatggag gacgcggcgc tcgggagagc gggcgggtga gtcacccaca caaaggaaaa
     1621 gggcctttcc gtcctcagcc gtcgcttcat gtgactccac ggagtaccgg gcgccgtcca
     1681 ggcacctcga ttagttctcg agcttttgga gtacgtcgtc tttaggttgg ggggaggggt
     1741 tttatgcgat ggagtttccc cacactgagt gggtggagac tgaagttagg ccagcttggc
     1801 acttgatgta attctccttg gaatttgccc tttttgagtt tggatcttgg ttcattctca
     1861 agcctcagac agtggttcaa agtttttttc ttccatttca ggtgtcgtga ggtaccGGAT
     1921 CCACCGGTCG CCACCATGGT GAGCAAGGGC GAGGAGCTGT TCACCGGGGT GGTGCCCATC
     1981 CTGGTCGAGC TGGACGGCGA CGTAAACGGC CACAAGTTCA GCGTGTCCGG CGAGGGCGAG
     2041 GGCGATGCCA CCTACGGCAA GCTGACCCTG AAGTTCATCT GCACCACCGG CAAGCTGCCC
     2101 GTGCCCTGGC CCACCCTCGT GACCACCCTG ACCTACGGCG TGCAGTGCTT CAGCCGCTAC
     2161 CCCGACCACA TGAAGCAGCA CGACTTCTTC AAGTCCGCCA TGCCCGAAGG CTACGTCCAG
     2221 GAGCGCACCA TCTTCTTCAA GGACGACGGC AACTACAAGA CCCGCGCCGA GGTGAAGTTC
     2281 GAGGGCGACA CCCTGGTGAA CCGCATCGAG CTGAAGGGCA TCGACTTCAA GGAGGACGGC
     2341 AACATCCTGG GGCACAAGCT GGAGTACAAC TACAACAGCC ACAACGTCTA TATCATGGCC
     2401 GACAAGCAGA AGAACGGCAT CAAGGTGAAC TTCAAGATCC GCCACAACAT CGAGGACGGC
     2461 AGCGTGCAGC TCGCCGACCA CTACCAGCAG AACACCCCCA TCGGCGACGG CCCCGTGCTG
     2521 CTGCCCGACA ACCACTACCT GAGCACCCAG TCCGCCCTGA GCAAAGACCC CAACGAGAAG
     2581 CGCGATCACA TGGTCCTGCT GGAGTTCGTG ACCGCCGCCG GGATCACTCT CGGCATGGAC
     2641 GAGCTGTACA AGTAAAGCGG CCGCACTCGA GATATCaagc ttatcgataa tcaacctctg
     2701 gattacaaaa tttgtgaaag attgactggt attcttaact atgttgctcc ttttacgcta
     2761 tgtggatacg ctgctttaat gcctttgtat catgctattg cttcccgtat ggctttcatt
     2821 ttctcctcct tgtataaatc ctggttgctg tctctttatg aggagttgtg gcccgttgtc
     2881 aggcaacgtg gcgtggtgtg cactgtgttt gctgacgcaa cccccactgg ttggggcatt
     2941 gccaccacct gtcagctcct ttccgggact ttcgctttcc ccctccctat tgccacggcg
     3001 gaactcatcg ccgcctgcct tgcccgctgc tggacagggg ctcggctgtt gggcactgac
     3061 aattccgtgg tgttgtcggg gaaatcatcg tcctttcctt ggctgctcgc ctatgttgcc
     3121 acctggattc tgcgcgggac gtccttctgc tacgtccctt cggccctcaa tccagcggac
     3181 cttccttccc gcggcctgct gccggctctg cggcctcttc cgcgtcttcg ccttcgccct
     3241 cagacgagtc ggatctccct ttgggccgcc tccccgcatc gataccgagc gctgctcgag
     3301 agatctacgg gtggcatccc tgtgacccct ccccagtgcc tctcctggcc ctggaagttg
     3361 ccactccagt gcccaccagc cttgtcctaa taaaattaag ttgcatcatt ttgtctgact
     3421 aggtgtcctt ctataatatt atggggtgga ggggggtggt atggagcaag gggcaagttg
     3481 ggaagacaac ctgtagggcc tgcggggtct attgggaacc aagctggagt gcagtggcac
     3541 aatcttggct cactgcaatc tccgcctcct gggttcaagc gattctcctg cctcagcctc
     3601 ccgagttgtt gggattccag gcatgcatga ccaggctcag ctaatttttg tttttttggt
     3661 agagacgggg tttcaccata ttggccaggc tggtctccaa ctcctaatct caggtgatct
     3721 acccaccttg gcctcccaaa ttgctgggat tacaggcgtg aaccactgct cccttccctg
     3781 tccttctgat tttgtaggta accacctcac tatagggcga attgggtacC CGTCTCACAG
     3841 GCGGATCGAT CCAAGGTCGG GCAGGAAGAG GGCCTATTTC CCATGATTCC TTCATATTTG
     3901 CATATACGAT ACAAGGCTGT TAGAGAGATA ATTGGAATTA ATTTGACTGT AAACACAAAG
     3961 ATATTAGTAC AAAATACGTG ACGTAGAAAG TAATAATTTC TTGGGTAGTT TGCAGTTTTA
     4021 AAATTATGTT TTAAAATGGA CTATCATATG CTTACCGTAA CTTGAAAGTA TTTCGATTTC
     4081 TTGGCTTTAT ATATCTTGTG GAAAGGACGA AAcaccgCAT CCCTGTCTTT GAGGTCCGTT
     4141 TTAGAGCTAG AAATAGCAAG TTAAAATAAG GCTAGTCCGT TATCAACTTG AAAAAGTGGC
     4201 ACCGAGTCGG TGCTTTTTTT CTCCgtgcgg accgagcggc cgcaggaacc cctagtgatg
     4261 gagttggcca ctccctctct gcgcgctcgc tcgctcactg aggccgggcg accaaaggtc
     4321 gcccgacgcc cgggctttgc ccgggcggcc tcagtgagcg agcgagcgcg cagctgcctg
     4381 caggggcgcc tgatgcggta ttttctcctt acgcatctgt gcggtatttc acaccgcata
     4441 nnnnnnnnnn nnnnnnnnnn nnnnnnnnnn nnnnnnnnnn nnnnnnnnnn nnnnnnnnnn
     4501 nnnnnnnnnn nnnnnnnnnn nnnnnnnnnn nnnnnnnnnn nnnnnnnnnn nnnnnnnnnn
     4561 nnnnnnnnnn nnnnnnnnnn nncnnnnnnn nnnnnnnnnn nnnnnnnnnn nnnnnnnnnn
     4621 nnnnnnnnnn nnnnnnnnnn nnnnnnnnnn nnnnnnnnnn nnnnnnnnnn nnnnnnnnnn
     4681 nnnnnnnnnn nnnnnnnnnn nnnnnnnnnn nnnnnnnnnn nnnncctttg acgttggagt
     4741 ccacgttctt tnnnnnnnnn nnnnnnnnnn nnnnnnnnnn nnnnnnnnac cctatctcgg
     4801 gctattcttt tgatttataa gggattttgc cgatttcggc ctattggtta aaaaatgagc
     4861 tgatttaaca aaaatttaac gcgaatttta acaaaatatt aacgtttaca attttatggt
     4921 gcactctcag tacaatctgc tctgatgccg catagttaag ccagccccga cacccgccaa
     4981 cacccgctga cgcgccctga cgggcttgtc tgctcccggc atccgcttac agacaagctg
     5041 tgaccgtctc cgggagctgc atgtgtcaga ggttttcacc gtcatcaccg aaacgcgcga
     5101 gacgaaaggg cctcgtgata cgcctatttt tataggttaa tgtcatgata ataatggttt
     5161 cttagacgtc aggtggcact tttcggggaa atgtgcgcgg aacccctatt tgtttatttt
     5221 tctaaataca ttcaaatatg tatccgctca tgagacaata accctgataa atgcttcaat
     5281 aatattgaaa aaggaagagt atgagtattc aacatttccg tgtcgccctt attccctttt
     5341 ttgcggcatt ttgccttcct gtttttgctc acccagaaac gctggtgaaa gtaaaagatg
     5401 ctgaagatca gttgggtgca cgagtgggtt acatcgaact ggatctcaac agcggtaaga
     5461 tccttgagag ttttcgcccc gaagaacgtt ttccaatgat gagcactttt aaagttctgc
     5521 tatgtggcgc ggtattatcc cgtattgacg ccgggcaaga gcaactcggt cgccgcatac
     5581 actattctca gaatgacttg gttgagtact caccagtcac agaaaagcat cttacggatg
     5641 gcatgacagt aagagaatta tgcagtgctg ccataaccat gagtgataac actgcggcca
     5701 acttacttct gacaacgatc ggaggaccga aggagctaac cgcttttttg cacaacatgg
     5761 gggatcatgt aactcgcctt gatcgttggg aaccggagct gaatgaagcc ataccaaacg
     5821 acgagcgtga caccacgatg cctgtagcaa tggcaacaac gttgcgcaaa ctattaactg
     5881 gcgaactact tactctagct tcccggcaac aattaataga ctggatggag gcggataaag
     5941 ttgcaggacc acttctgcgc tcggcccttc cggctggctg gtttattgct gataaatctg
     6001 gagccggtga gcgtgggtct cgcggtatca ttgcagcact ggggccagat ggtaagccct
     6061 cccgtatcgt agttatctac acgacgggga gtcaggcaac tatggatgaa cgaaatagac
     6121 agatcgctga gataggtgcc tcactgatta agcattggta actgtcagac caagtttact
     6181 catatatact ttagattgat ttaaaacttc atttttaatt taaaaggatc taggtgaaga
     6241 tcctttttga taatctcatg accaaaatcc cttaacgtga gttttcgttc cactgagcgt
     6301 cagaccccgt agaaaagatc aaaggatctt cttgagatcc tttttttctg cgcgtaatct
     6361 gctgcttgca aacaaaaaaa ccaccgctac cagcggtggt ttgtttgccg gatcaagagc
     6421 taccaactct ttttccgaag gtaactggct tcagcagagc gcagatacca aatactgtcc
     6481 ttctagtgta gccgtagtta ggccaccact tcaagaactc tgtagcaccg cctacatacc
     6541 tcgctctgct aatcctgtta ccagtggctg ctgccagtgg cgataagtcg tgtcttaccg
     6601 ggttggactc aagacgatag ttaccggata aggcgcagcg gtcgggctga acggggggtt
     6661 cgtgcacaca gcccagcttg gagcgaacga cctacaccga actgagatac ctacagcgtg
     6721 agctatgaga aagcgccacg cttcccgaag ggagaaaggc ggacaggtat ccggtaagcg
     6781 gcagggtcgg aacaggagag cgcacgaggg agcttccagg gggaaacgcc tggtatcttt
     6841 atagtcctgt cgggtttcgc cacctctgac ttgagcgtcg atttttgtga tgctcgtcag
     6901 gggggcggag cctatggaaa aacgccagca acgcggcctt tttacggttc ctggcctttt
     6961 gctggccttt tgctcacatg t
//
