Features (pLannotate 1.2.2; 20 found; start..end, strand, type, name):
     12..39      +  repeat_region  AAV2 ITR (fragment): inverted terminal repeat of adeno-associated virus serotype 2 inverted
     68..95      +  repeat_region  AAV2 ITR (fragment): inverted terminal repeat of adeno-associated virus serotype 2 inverted
    183..258     -  misc_RNA       gRNA scaffold: guide RNA scaffold for the Streptococcus pyogenes CRISPR/Cas9 system
    281..594     -  promoter       U6 promoter: RNA polymerase III promoter for mouse U6 snRNA (Das et al., 1988)
    648..714     +  CDS            small t antigen (fragment): SV40 (simian virus 40) small t antigen
    721..1899    +  promoter       EF-1α promoter: strong constitutive promoter for human elongation factor EF-1α
   1925..2644    +  CDS            EGFP: the original enhanced GFP (Yang et al., 1996) mammalian codon-optimized
   2660..2678    +  misc_feature   MCS (fragment): pBluescript multiple cloning site
   2678..3266    +  misc_feature   WPRE: woodchuck hepatitis virus posttranscriptional regulatory element
   3298..3774    +  polyA_signal   hGH poly(A) signal: human growth hormone polyadenylation signal
   3857..4097    +  promoter       U6 promoter: RNA polymerase III promoter for human U6 snRNA
   4127..4202    +  misc_RNA       gRNA scaffold: guide RNA scaffold for the Streptococcus pyogenes CRISPR/Cas9 system
   4233..4373    +  repeat_region  AAV2 ITR: inverted terminal repeat of adeno-associated virus serotype 2 inverted
   4378..4429    -  misc_feature   bom (fragment): basis of mobility region from pBR322
   4448..4903    +  rep_origin     f1 ori (sequence partly withheld): f1 bacteriophage origin of replication; arrow indicates direction of (+) strand synthesis
   4904..4953    -  misc_feature   bom (fragment): basis of mobility region from pBR322
   5055..5090    -  CDS            rop (fragment): Rop protein, which maintains plasmids at low copy number; rop
   5185..5289    +  promoter       AmpR promoter: bla
   5290..6150    +  CDS            AmpR: β-lactamase; bla; confers resistance to ampicillin, carbenicillin, and related antibiotics
   6321..6909    +  rep_origin     ori: high-copy-number ColE1/pMB1/pBR322/pUC origin of replication
>Addgene plasmid #113157 | pOTTC1388 - pAAV MANF gRNA A+B EF1a EGFP | addgene full sequence | sequence record 237595 | Addgene NGS Result
CCTGCAGGCAGCTGCGCGCTCGCTCGCTCACTGAGGCCGCCCGGGCGTCGGGCGACCTTTGGTCGCCCGG
CCTCAGTGAGCGAGCGAGCGCGCAGAGAGGGAGTGGCCAACTCCATCACTAGGGGTTCCTGCGGCCGCAC
GCGTAAGCTGGAGCTCCACCGCGGCGTCTCAGTACAAAAAAAGCACCGACTCGGTGCCACTTTTTCAAGT
TGATAACGGACTAGCCTTATTTTAACTTGCTATTTCTAGCTCTAAAACGGCAGAACTTTATAAGTTCTCA
AACAAGGCTTTTCTCCAAGGGATATTTATAGTCTCAAAACACACAATTACTTTACAGTTAGGGTGAGTTT
CCTTTTGTGCTGTTTTTTAAAATAATAATTTAGTATTTGTATCTCTTATAGAAATCCAAGCCTATCATGT
AAAATGTAGCTAGTATTAAAAAGAACAGATTATCTGTCTTTTATCGCACATTAAGCCTCTATAGTTACTA
GGAAATATTATATGCAAATTAACCGGGGCAGGGGAGTAGCCGAGCTTCTCCCACAAGTCTGTGCGAGGGG
GCCGGCGCGGGCCTAGAGATGGCGGCGTCGGATCTATCTGAGACGGGTACCCAATTCGCCCTAAGTGAGC
GCGTAAGCTTTGCAAAGATGGATAAAGTTTTAAACAGAGAGGAATCTTTGCAGCTAATGGACCTTCTAGG
TCTTGAAAGGAGTGGGAATTGGCTCCGGTGCCCGTCAGTGGGCAGAGCGCACATCGCCCACAGTCCCCGA
GAAGTTGGGGGGAGGGGTCGGCAATTGAACCGGTGCCTAGAGAAGGTGGCGCGGGGTAAACTGGGAAAGT
GATGTCGTGTACTGGCTCCGCCTTTTTCCCGAGGGTGGGGGAGAACCGTATATAAGTGCAGTAGTCGCCG
TGAACGTTCTTTTTCGCAACGGGTTTGCCGCCAGAACACAGGTAAGTGCCGTGTGTGGTTCCCGCGGGCC
TGGCCTCTTTACGGGTTATGGCCCTTGCGTGCCTTGAATTACTTCCACCTGGCTGCAGTACGTGATTCTT
GATCCCGAGCTTCGGGTTGGAAGTGGGTGGGAGAGTTCGAGGCCTTGCGCTTAAGGAGCCCCTTCGCCTC
GTGCTTGAGTTGAGGCCTGGCCTGGGCGCTGGGGCCGCCGCGTGCGAATCTGGTGGCACCTTCGCGCCTG
TCTCGCTGCTTTCGATAAGTCTCTAGCCATTTAAAATTTTTGATGACCTGCTGCGACGCTTTTTTTCTGG
CAAGATAGTCTTGTAAATGCGGGCCAAGATCTGCACACTGGTATTTCGGTTTTTGGGGCCGCGGGCGGCG
ACGGGGCCCGTGCGTCCCAGCGCACATGTTCGGCGAGGCGGGGCCTGCGAGCGCGGCCACCGAGAATCGG
ACGGGGGTAGTCTCAAGCTGGCCGGCCTGCTCTGGTGCCTGGCCTCGCGCCGCCGTGTATCGCCCCGCCC
TGGGCGGCAAGGCTGGCCCGGTCGGCACCAGTTGCGTGAGCGGAAAGATGGCCGCTTCCCGGCCCTGCTG
CAGGGAGCTCAAAATGGAGGACGCGGCGCTCGGGAGAGCGGGCGGGTGAGTCACCCACACAAAGGAAAAG
GGCCTTTCCGTCCTCAGCCGTCGCTTCATGTGACTCCACGGAGTACCGGGCGCCGTCCAGGCACCTCGAT
TAGTTCTCGAGCTTTTGGAGTACGTCGTCTTTAGGTTGGGGGGAGGGGTTTTATGCGATGGAGTTTCCCC
ACACTGAGTGGGTGGAGACTGAAGTTAGGCCAGCTTGGCACTTGATGTAATTCTCCTTGGAATTTGCCCT
TTTTGAGTTTGGATCTTGGTTCATTCTCAAGCCTCAGACAGTGGTTCAAAGTTTTTTTCTTCCATTTCAG
GTGTCGTGAGGTACCGGATCCACCGGTCGCCACCATGGTGAGCAAGGGCGAGGAGCTGTTCACCGGGGTG
GTGCCCATCCTGGTCGAGCTGGACGGCGACGTAAACGGCCACAAGTTCAGCGTGTCCGGCGAGGGCGAGG
GCGATGCCACCTACGGCAAGCTGACCCTGAAGTTCATCTGCACCACCGGCAAGCTGCCCGTGCCCTGGCC
CACCCTCGTGACCACCCTGACCTACGGCGTGCAGTGCTTCAGCCGCTACCCCGACCACATGAAGCAGCAC
GACTTCTTCAAGTCCGCCATGCCCGAAGGCTACGTCCAGGAGCGCACCATCTTCTTCAAGGACGACGGCA
ACTACAAGACCCGCGCCGAGGTGAAGTTCGAGGGCGACACCCTGGTGAACCGCATCGAGCTGAAGGGCAT
CGACTTCAAGGAGGACGGCAACATCCTGGGGCACAAGCTGGAGTACAACTACAACAGCCACAACGTCTAT
ATCATGGCCGACAAGCAGAAGAACGGCATCAAGGTGAACTTCAAGATCCGCCACAACATCGAGGACGGCA
GCGTGCAGCTCGCCGACCACTACCAGCAGAACACCCCCATCGGCGACGGCCCCGTGCTGCTGCCCGACAA
CCACTACCTGAGCACCCAGTCCGCCCTGAGCAAAGACCCCAACGAGAAGCGCGATCACATGGTCCTGCTG
GAGTTCGTGACCGCCGCCGGGATCACTCTCGGCATGGACGAGCTGTACAAGTAAAGCGGCCGCACTCGAG
ATATCAAGCTTATCGATAATCAACCTCTGGATTACAAAATTTGTGAAAGATTGACTGGTATTCTTAACTA
TGTTGCTCCTTTTACGCTATGTGGATACGCTGCTTTAATGCCTTTGTATCATGCTATTGCTTCCCGTATG
GCTTTCATTTTCTCCTCCTTGTATAAATCCTGGTTGCTGTCTCTTTATGAGGAGTTGTGGCCCGTTGTCA
GGCAACGTGGCGTGGTGTGCACTGTGTTTGCTGACGCAACCCCCACTGGTTGGGGCATTGCCACCACCTG
TCAGCTCCTTTCCGGGACTTTCGCTTTCCCCCTCCCTATTGCCACGGCGGAACTCATCGCCGCCTGCCTT
GCCCGCTGCTGGACAGGGGCTCGGCTGTTGGGCACTGACAATTCCGTGGTGTTGTCGGGGAAATCATCGT
CCTTTCCTTGGCTGCTCGCCTATGTTGCCACCTGGATTCTGCGCGGGACGTCCTTCTGCTACGTCCCTTC
GGCCCTCAATCCAGCGGACCTTCCTTCCCGCGGCCTGCTGCCGGCTCTGCGGCCTCTTCCGCGTCTTCGC
CTTCGCCCTCAGACGAGTCGGATCTCCCTTTGGGCCGCCTCCCCGCATCGATACCGAGCGCTGCTCGAGA
GATCTACGGGTGGCATCCCTGTGACCCCTCCCCAGTGCCTCTCCTGGCCCTGGAAGTTGCCACTCCAGTG
CCCACCAGCCTTGTCCTAATAAAATTAAGTTGCATCATTTTGTCTGACTAGGTGTCCTTCTATAATATTA
TGGGGTGGAGGGGGGTGGTATGGAGCAAGGGGCAAGTTGGGAAGACAACCTGTAGGGCCTGCGGGGTCTA
TTGGGAACCAAGCTGGAGTGCAGTGGCACAATCTTGGCTCACTGCAATCTCCGCCTCCTGGGTTCAAGCG
ATTCTCCTGCCTCAGCCTCCCGAGTTGTTGGGATTCCAGGCATGCATGACCAGGCTCAGCTAATTTTTGT
TTTTTTGGTAGAGACGGGGTTTCACCATATTGGCCAGGCTGGTCTCCAACTCCTAATCTCAGGTGATCTA
CCCACCTTGGCCTCCCAAATTGCTGGGATTACAGGCGTGAACCACTGCTCCCTTCCCTGTCCTTCTGATT
TTGTAGGTAACCACCTCACTATAGGGCGAATTGGGTACCCGTCTCACAGGCGGATCGATCCAAGGTCGGG
CAGGAAGAGGGCCTATTTCCCATGATTCCTTCATATTTGCATATACGATACAAGGCTGTTAGAGAGATAA
TTGGAATTAATTTGACTGTAAACACAAAGATATTAGTACAAAATACGTGACGTAGAAAGTAATAATTTCT
TGGGTAGTTTGCAGTTTTAAAATTATGTTTTAAAATGGACTATCATATGCTTACCGTAACTTGAAAGTAT
TTCGATTTCTTGGCTTTATATATCTTGTGGAAAGGACGAAACACCGCATCCCTGTCTTTGAGGTCCGTTT
TAGAGCTAGAAATAGCAAGTTAAAATAAGGCTAGTCCGTTATCAACTTGAAAAAGTGGCACCGAGTCGGT
GCTTTTTTTCTCCGTGCGGACCGAGCGGCCGCAGGAACCCCTAGTGATGGAGTTGGCCACTCCCTCTCTG
CGCGCTCGCTCGCTCACTGAGGCCGGGCGACCAAAGGTCGCCCGACGCCCGGGCTTTGCCCGGGCGGCCT
CAGTGAGCGAGCGAGCGCGCAGCTGCCTGCAGGGGCGCCTGATGCGGTATTTTCTCCTTACGCATCTGTG
CGGTATTTCACACCGCATA
[95 nt withheld, positions 4430-4524]
T
[46 nt withheld, positions 4526-4571]
C
[141 nt withheld, positions 4573-4713]
CCTTTGACGTTGGAGTCCACGTTCTTT
[37 nt withheld, positions 4741-4777]
ACTCTATCTCGGGCTATTCTTTTGATTTATAAGGGATTTTGCCGATTTCGGTCTATTGGTTAAAAAATGA
GCTGATTTAACAAAAATTTAACGCGAATTTTAACAAAATATTAACGTTTACAATTTTATGGTGCACTCTC
AGTACAATCTGCTCTGATGCCGCATAGTTAAGCCAGCCCCGACACCCGCCAACACCCGCTGACGCGCCCT
GACGGGCTTGTCTGCTCCCGGCATCCGCTTACAGACAAGCTGTGACCGTCTCCGGGAGCTGCATGTGTCA
GAGGTTTTCACCGTCATCACCGAAACGCGCGAGACGAAAGGGCCTCGTGATACGCCTATTTTTATAGGTT
AATGTCATGATAATAATGGTTTCTTAGACGTCAGGTGGCACTTTTCGGGGAAATGTGCGCGGAACCCCTA
TTTGTTTATTTTTCTAAATACATTCAAATATGTATCCGCTCATGAGACAATAACCCTGATAAATGCTTCA
ATAATATTGAAAAAGGAAGAGTATGAGTATTCAACATTTCCGTGTCGCCCTTATTCCCTTTTTTGCGGCA
TTTTGCCTTCCTGTTTTTGCTCACCCAGAAACGCTGGTGAAAGTAAAAGATGCTGAAGATCAGTTGGGTG
CACGAGTGGGTTACATCGAACTGGATCTCAACAGCGGTAAGATCCTTGAGAGTTTTCGCCCCGAAGAACG
TTTTCCAATGATGAGCACTTTTAAAGTTCTGCTATGTGGCGCGGTATTATCCCGTATTGACGCCGGGCAA
GAGCAACTCGGTCGCCGCATACACTATTCTCAGAATGACTTGGTTGAGTACTCACCAGTCACAGAAAAGC
ATCTTACGGATGGCATGACAGTAAGAGAATTATGCAGTGCTGCCATAACCATGAGTGATAACACTGCGGC
CAACTTACTTCTGACAACGATCGGAGGACCGAAGGAGCTAACCGCTTTTTTGCACAACATGGGGGATCAT
GTAACTCGCCTTGATCGTTGGGAACCGGAGCTGAATGAAGCCATACCAAACGACGAGCGTGACACCACGA
TGCCTGTAGCAATGGCAACAACGTTGCGCAAACTATTAACTGGCGAACTACTTACTCTAGCTTCCCGGCA
ACAATTAATAGACTGGATGGAGGCGGATAAAGTTGCAGGACCACTTCTGCGCTCGGCCCTTCCGGCTGGC
TGGTTTATTGCTGATAAATCTGGAGCCGGTGAGCGTGGGTCTCGCGGTATCATTGCAGCACTGGGGCCAG
ATGGTAAGCCCTCCCGTATCGTAGTTATCTACACGACGGGGAGTCAGGCAACTATGGATGAACGAAATAG
ACAGATCGCTGAGATAGGTGCCTCACTGATTAAGCATTGGTAACTGTCAGACCAAGTTTACTCATATATA
CTTTAGATTGATTTAAAACTTCATTTTTAATTTAAAAGGATCTAGGTGAAGATCCTTTTTGATAATCTCA
TGACCAAAATCCCTTAACGTGAGTTTTCGTTCCACTGAGCGTCAGACCCCGTAGAAAAGATCAAAGGATC
TTCTTGAGATCCTTTTTTTCTGCGCGTAATCTGCTGCTTGCAAACAAAAAAACCACCGCTACCAGCGGTG
GTTTGTTTGCCGGATCAAGAGCTACCAACTCTTTTTCCGAAGGTAACTGGCTTCAGCAGAGCGCAGATAC
CAAATACTGTTCTTCTAGTGTAGCCGTAGTTAGGCCACCACTTCAAGAACTCTGTAGCACCGCCTACATA
CCTCGCTCTGCTAATCCTGTTACCAGTGGCTGCTGCCAGTGGCGATAAGTCGTGTCTTACCGGGTTGGAC
TCAAGACGATAGTTACCGGATAAGGCGCAGCGGTCGGGCTGAACGGGGGGTTCGTGCACACAGCCCAGCT
TGGAGCGAACGACCTACACCGAACTGAGATACCTACAGCGTGAGCTATGAGAAAGCGCCACGCTTCCCGA
AGGGAGAAAGGCGGACAGGTATCCGGTAAGCGGCAGGGTCGGAACAGGAGAGCGCACGAGGGAGCTTCCA
GGGGGAAACGCCTGGTATCTTTATAGTCCTGTCGGGTTTCGCCACCTCTGACTTGAGCGTCGATTTTTGT
GATGCTCGTCAGGGGGGCGGAGCCTATGGAAAAACGCCAGCAACGCGGCCTTTTTACGGTTCCTGGCCTT
TTGCTGGCCTTTTGCTCACATGT
